Addgene plasmid #125064: pKmK.I2R
Purpose: Storage plasmid for K.marxianus right homology arm
Depositing lab: John Morrissey. Depositing organization: University College Cork. Publication: Biological Parts for Kluyveromyces marxianus Synthetic Biology. Rajkumar AS, Varela JA, Juergens H, Daran JG, Morrissey JP. Front Bioeng Biotechnol. 2019 May 7;7:97. doi: 10.3389/fbioe.2019.00097. eCollection 2019. PubMed 31134195.
Backbone
  Vector backbone: YTK001
  Backbone manufacturer: Dueber lab, UC Berkeley
  Backbone size w/o insert (bp): 1667
  Vector type: Yeast Expression, Synthetic Biology
Growth in bacteria
  Bacterial resistance: Chloramphenicol, 25 μg/mL
  Growth temperature: 37°C
  Growth strain: DH5alpha
  Copy number: High Copy
Gene/Insert
  Gene/Insert name: Right homology arm for targeting integration to chromosome V: 23743..21744
  Insert size (bp): 1002
  Cloning method: Restriction Enzyme; 5′ cloning site BsmBI (destroyed during cloning); 3′ cloning site BsmBI (destroyed during cloning)
  Sequencing primers: 5′ tttgctggccttttgctc; 3′ catctggatttgttcagaacg
Terms and licenses: Academic/Nonprofit Terms; Industry Terms: Not Available to Industry
Depositor comments: Meant for the construction of integrative vectors (single- or multi-gene). Contains the appropriate YTK-compatible Golden Gate overhangs for a type 1 part. The necessary internal BsmBI sites to use this as a connector for multi-gene assembly have been added by PCR. Please note that the minor differences between the Addgene NGS results and depositor's annotated sequence do not affect the plasmid function.
How to cite: pKmK.I2R was a gift from John Morrissey (Addgene plasmid # 125064 ; http://n2t.net/addgene:125064 ; RRID:Addgene_125064)
