[The description below was written by a language model from this plasmid's Addgene catalogue record and pLannotate feature annotations shown in this document.]
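Description:
pKmK.I2R is a small part-storage plasmid from a Golden Gate toolkit for Kluyveromyces marxianus synthetic biology, built in the YTK001 entry vector of the yeast MoClo (YTK) system. It is an E. coli-only maintenance plasmid. The annotated features are a high-copy ColE1/pUC-type origin of replication and a chloramphenicol acetyltransferase gene driven by its native cat promoter and followed by the phage lambda t0 terminator, which gives chloramphenicol selection. No yeast origin, yeast marker or expression cassette is annotated, consistent with its role as a storage vector rather than something introduced into yeast directly, despite the "yeast expression" catalogue label.

The payload is an insert of about 1 kb, a right homology arm corresponding to a locus on K. marxianus chromosome V, intended to direct targeted chromosomal integration. The automated feature table does not annotate this region; its four features cover only the backbone. The fragment was cloned through BsmBI sites that were destroyed in the process, as is usual for YTK part domestication. According to the depositor it carries the YTK-compatible overhangs of a type 1 part, so it can be released and placed at that position in a Golden Gate assembly. Internal BsmBI sites were also added by PCR so that the arm can serve as a connector in second-level multi-gene assemblies.

The plasmid is meant for building single- or multi-gene integrative vectors for K. marxianus, presumably alongside a matching left homology arm part, which is not described in this record. The depositor notes minor differences between the sequencing result and their annotated sequence, which are stated not to affect function.
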