Features (pLannotate 1.2.2; 4 found; start..end, strand, type, name):
   1038..1072    -  terminator     lambda t0 terminator: minimal transcription terminator from phage lambda (Scholtissek and Grosse, 1987)
   1146..1802    -  CDS            cat: CAT_ECOLX - Experimental evidence at protein level: Swiss-Prot protein existence level 1. This enzyme is an effector of chloramphenicol resistance in bacteria. From Escherichia coli. This protein is used as a marker in many commonly used cloning vectors, such as pACYC184.
   1803..1900    -  promoter       cat promoter: promoter of the E. coli cat gene encoding chloramphenicol acetyltransferase
   1984..2572    +  rep_origin     ori: high-copy-number ColE1/pMB1/pBR322/pUC origin of replication
>Addgene plasmid #125064 | pKmK.I2R | addgene full sequence | sequence record 255177 | Addgene NGS Result
TCGGTCTCAGAGTTGAAGCATAGAAGAAATGTTTAACCAAAAACTATCCTTTTTATTTATTTTGAATTTT
CTCTCTCATATTTTTGTAAAACGATACTTTAACCACACTCAAGCTTTTGCTTGCTACTCAAATACCTGAA
ATCTTTATAGACAATTTTCCTTCTTATTCGTAATAATAAAACTATATTGTTCTCTTCCTGTTTTTTTTTT
TAAAAAAAAAAACTGTCAAAATCTCCCCCACAGAAAAATAAAAACAAATTATACTTTTGGGAGTAAACCA
TGAACTTAAAACAACAGTTCATATTCTTAAGTAGTGCCACTATAGTTAACCAGAGACAATTTAACTCCTA
AATCTTCATACTGAAGATTGACATAAACTAAATAATGACTACACTGTTACTTTTGAGTCAGTTGGGTCTT
TTGGCATTCGCCAATGCTATTAACCCTATGGTAAAGGGCGAATATAGAATTGAACATCCTAAGATAGGAG
ACTTGTCAGAAATTGAATCTGCTATCTCTCCCAAATCTTTCTATGAATCATTTCAATATGGTTCCGAAGC
GGAGTTCCGTAAGAATTGGGTTTCTTCTGATCTAACAATGGAACATGTAGACGAAACATCTTCGAAGGCG
TTCCCTGGCACATGGAAGTTGCAGTCACCATTTTTGGTCCCAGGATTCAGTGATGATCTATCTTTAGTTT
TGGGTAGCGAACAAACTAGAGCTGCTATTGCCCATAGGTTAAAATACGATCTATCGATCAAGGATAATGA
GAAACTAGTGGTGCAATATGAAGTTAAACTTCAAAAAATGCTTGAATGTGGCGGTGCATATATCAAATTG
TTGAAAACCTCCGCAACTGATCTTTCTCAGTACGACCACTCGTCAGATGACTATGCTGTCATCTTTGGCC
CAGACTTTTGCCAAGGTTATGTGGACGAAATTCATTTGGTTTTGAAGCGCGAGAATCCTTTTTCTGGAAA
ATCTGAAGACAAATTCTTATTAAATGCCGGCGCGCCTCAGCCGATGAGACCAGACCAATAAAAAACGCCC
GGCGGCAACCGAGCGTTCTGAACAAATCCAGATGGAGTTCTGAGGTCATTACTGGATCTATCAACAGGAG
TCCAAGCGAGCTCGATATCAAATTACGCCCCGCCCTGCCACTCATCGCAGTACTGTTGTAATTCATTAAG
CATTCTGCCGACATGGAAGCCATCACAAACGGCATGATGAACCTGAATCGCCAGCGGCATCAGCACCTTG
TCGCCTTGCGTATAATATTTGCCCATGGTGAAAACGGGGGCGAAGAAGTTGTCCATATTGGCCACGTTTA
AATCAAAACTGGTGAAACTCACCCAGGGATTGGCTGAAACGAAAAACATATTCTCAATAAACCCTTTAGG
GAAATAGGCCAGGTTTTCACCGTAACACGCCACATCTTGCGAATATATGTGTAGAAACTGCCGGAAATCG
TCGTGGTATTCACTCCAGAGCGATGAAAACGTTTCAGTTTGCTCATGGAAAACGGTGTAACAAGGGTGAA
CACTATCCCATATCACCAGCTCACCGTCTTTCATTGCCATACGAAATTCCGGATGAGCATTCATCAGGCG
GGCAAGAATGTGAATAAAGGCCGGATAAAACTTGTGCTTATTTTTCTTTACGGTCTTTAAAAAGGCCGTA
ATATCCAGCTGAACGGTCTGGTTATAGGTACATTGAGCAACTGACTGAAATGCCTCAAAATGTTCTTTAC
GATGCCATTGGGATATATCAACGGTGGTATATCCAGTGATTTTTTTCTCCATTTTAGCTTCCTTAGCTCC
TGAAAATCTCGATAACTCAAAAAATACGCCCGGTAGTGATCTTATTTCATTATGGTGAAAGTTGGAACCT
CTTACGTGCCCGATCAATCATGACCAAAATCCCTTAACGTGAGTTTTCGTTCCACTGAGCGTCAGACCCC
GTAGAAAAGATCAAAGGATCTTCTTGAGATCCTTTTTTTCTGCGCGTAATCTGCTGCTTGCAAACAAAAA
AACCACCGCTACCAGCGGTGGTTTGTTTGCCGGATCAAGAGCTACCAACTCTTTTTCCGAAGGTAACTGG
CTTCAGCAGAGCGCAGATACCAAATACTGTTCTTCTAGTGTAGCCGTAGTTAGGCCACCACTTCAAGAAC
TCTGTAGCACCGCCTACATACCTCGCTCTGCTAATCCTGTTACCAGTGGCTGCTGCCAGTGGCGATAAGT
CGTGTCTTACCGGGTTGGACTCAAGACGATAGTTACCGGATAAGGCGCAGCGGTCGGGCTGAACGGGGGG
TTCGTGCACACAGCCCAGCTTGGAGCGAACGACCTACACCGAACTGAGATACCTACAGCGTGAGCTATGA
GAAAGCGCCACGCTTCCCGAAGGGAGAAAGGCGGACAGGTATCCGGTAAGCGGCAGGGTCGGAACAGGAG
AGCGCACGAGGGAGCTTCCAGGGGGAAACGCCTGGTATCTTTATAGTCCTGTCGGGTTTCGCCACCTCTG
ACTTGAGCGTCGATTTTTGTGATGCTCGTCAGGGGGGCGGAGCCTATGGAAAAACGCCAGCAACGCGGCC
TTTTTACGGTTCCTGGCCTTTTGCTGGCCTTTTGCTCACATGTTCTTTCCTGCGTTATCCCCTGATTCTG
TGGATAACCGTAG
